>Addgene plasmid #58373 | pACU | depositor full sequence | sequence record 90719 | pACU sequence 9199 bps
GGCCAGACCCACGTAGTCCAGCGGCAGATCGGCGGCGGAGAAGTTAAGCGTCTCCAGGATGACCTTGCCC
GAACTGGGGCACGTGGTGTTCGACGATGTGCAGCTAATTTCGCCCGGCTCCACGTCCGCCCATTGGTTAA
TCAGCAGACCCTCGTTGGCGTAACGGAACCATGAGAGGTACGACAACCATTTGAGGTATACTGGCACCGA
GCCCGAGTTCAAGAAGAAGGCGTTTTTCCATAGGCTCCGCCCCCCTGACGAGCATCACAAAAATCGACGC
TCAAGTCAGAGGTGGCGAAACCCGACAGGACTATAAAGATACCAGGCGTTTCCCCCTGGAAGCTCCCTCG
TGCGCTCTCCTGTTCCGACCCTGCCGCTTACCGGATACCTGTCCGCCTTTCTCCCTTCGGGAAGCGTGGC
GCTTTCTCAATGCTCACGCTGTAGGTATCTCAGTTCGGTGTAGGTCGTTCGCTCCAAGCTGGGCTGTGTG
CACGAACCCCCCGTTCAGCCCGACCGCTGCGCCTTATCCGGTAACTATCGTCTTGAGTCCAACCCGGTAA
GACACGACTTATCGCCACTGGCAGCAGCCACTGGTAACAGGATTAGCAGAGCGAGGTATGTAGGCGGTGC
TACAGAGTTCTTGAAGTGGTGGCCTAACTACGGCTACACTAGAAGGACAGTATTTGGTATCTGCGCTCTG
CTGAAGCCAGTTACCTTCGGAAAAAGAGTTGGTAGCTCTTGATCCGGCAAACAAACCACCGCTGGTAGCG
GTGGTTTTTTTGTTTGCAAGCAGCAGATTACGCGCAGAAAAAAAGGATCTCAAGAAGATCCTTTGATCTT
TTCTACGGGGTCTGACGCTCAGTGGAACGAAAACTCACGTTAAGGGATTTTGGTCATGAGATTATCAAAA
AGGATCTTCACCTAGATCCTTTTAAATTAAAAATGAAGTTTTAAATCAATCTAAAGTATATATGAGTAAA
CTTGGTCTGACAGTTACCAATGCTTAATCAGTGAGGCACCTATCTCAGCGATCTGTCTATTTCGTTCATC
CATAGTTGCCTGACTCCCCGTCGTGTAGATAACTACGATACGGGAGGGCTTACCATCTGGCCCCAGTGCT
GCAATGATACCGCGAGACCCACGCTCACCGGCTCCAGATTTATCAGCAATAAACCAGCCAGCCGGAAGGG
CCGAGCGCAGAAGTGGTCCTGCAACTTTATCCGCCTCCATCCAGTCTATTAATTGTTGCCGGGAAGCTAG
AGTAAGTAGTTCGCCAGTTAATAGTTTGCGCAACGTTGTTGCCATTGCTACAGGCATCGTGGTGTCACGC
TCGTCGTTTGGTATGGCTTCATTCAGCTCCGGTTCCCAACGATCAAGGCGAGTTACATGATCCCCCATGT
TGTGCAAAAAAGCGGTTAGCTCCTTCGGTCCTCCGATCGTTGTCAGAAGTAAGTTGGCCGCAGTGTTATC
ACTCATGGTTATGGCAGCACTGCATAATTCTCTTACTGTCATGCCATCCGTAAGATGCTTTTCTGTGACT
GGTGAGTACTCAACCAAGTCATTCTGAGAATAGTGTATGCGGCGACCGAGTTGCTCTTGCCCGGCGTCAA
CACGGGATAATACCGCGCCACATAGCAGAACTTTAAAAGTGCTCATCATTGGAAAACGTTCTTCGGGGCG
AAAACTCTCAAGGATCTTACCGCTGTTGAGATCCAGTTCGATGTAACCCACTCGTGCACCCAACTGATCT
TCAGCATCTTTTACTTTCACCAGCGTTTCTGGGTGAGCAAAAACAGGAAGGCAAAATGCCGCAAAAAAGG
GAATAAGGGCGACACGGAAATGTTGAATACTCATACTCTTCCTTTTTCAATATTATTGAAGCATTTATCA
GGGTTATTGTCTCATGAGCGGATACATATTTGAATGTATTTAGAAAAATAAACAAATAGGGGTTCCGCGC
ACATTTCCCCGAAAAGTGCCACCTGACGTCTAAGAAACCATTATTATCATGACATTAACCTATAAAAATA
GGCGTATCACGAGGCCCTTTCGTCTCGCGCGTTTCGGTGATGACGGTGAAAACCTCTGACACATGCAGCT
CCCGGAGACGGTCACAGCTTGTCTGTAAGCGGATGCCGGGAGCAGACAAGCCCGTCAGGGCGCGTCAGCG
GGTGTTGGCGGGTGTCGGGGCTGGCTTAACTATGCGGCATCAGAGCAGATTGTACTGAGAGTGCACCATA
TCGACATGCCCGCCGTGACCGTCGAGAACCCGCTGACGCTGCCCCGCGTATCCGCACCCGCCGACGCCGT
CGCACGTCCCGTGCTCACCGTGACCACCGCGCCCAGCGGTTTCGAGGGCGAGGGCTTCCCGGTGCGCCGC
GCGTTCGCCGGGATCAACTACCGCCACCTCGACCCGTTCATCATGATGGACCAGATGGGTGAGGTGGAGT
ACGCGCCCGGGGAGCCCAAGGGCACGCCCTGGCACCCGCACCGCGGCTTCGAGACCGTGACCTACATCGT
CGATATGCGGTGTGAAATACCGCACCGAATCGCGCGGAACTAACGACAGTCGCTCCAAGGTCGTCGAACA
AAAGGTGAATGTGTTGCGGAGAGCGGGTGGGAGACAGCGAAAGAGCAACTACGAAACGTGGTGTGGTGGA
GGTGAATTATGAAGAGGGCGCGCGATTTGAAAAGTATGTATATAAAAAATATATCCCGGTGTTTTATGTA
GCGATAAACGAGTTTTTGATGTAAGGTATGCAGGTGTGTAAGTCTTTTGGTTAGAAGACAAATCCAAAGT
CTACTTGTGGGGATGTTCGAAGGGGAAATACTTGTATTCTATAGGTCATATCTTGTTTTTATTGGCACAA
ATATAATTACATTAGCTTTTTGAGGGGGCAATAAACAGTAAACACGATGGTAATAATGGTAAAAAAAAAA
ACAAGCAGTTATTTCGGATATATGTCGGCTACTCCTTGCGTCGGGCCCGAAGTCTTAGAGCCAGATATGC
GAGCACCCGGAAGCTCACGATGAGAATGGCCAGACCATGATGAAATAACATAAGGTGGTCCCGTCGGCAA
GAGACATCCACTTAACGTATGCTTGCAATAAGTGCGAGTGAAAGGAATAGTATTCTGAGTGTCGTATTGA
GTCTGAGTGAGACAGCGATATGATTGTTGATTAACCCTTAGCATGTCCGTGGGGTTTGAATTAACTCATA
ATATTAATTAGACGAAATTATTTTTAAAGTTTTATTTTTAATAATTTGCGAGTACGCAAAGCTTGGCTGC
ATCCAACGCGTTGGGAGCTCTCCGGATCCAAGCTTGCATGCCTGCAGGTCGGAGTACTGTCCTCCGAGCG
GAGTACTGTCCTCCGAGCGGAGTACTGTCCTCCGAGCGGAGTACTGTCCTCCGAGCGGAGTACTGTCCTC
CGAGCGGAGACTCTAGCGAGCGCCGGAGTATAAATAGAGGCGCTTCGTCTACGGAGCGACAATTCAATTC
AAACAAGCAAAGTGAACACGTCGCTAAGCGAAAGCTAAGCAAATAAACAAGCGCAGCTGAACAAGCTAAA
CAATCTGCAGTAAAGTGCAAGTTAAAGTGAATCAATTAAAAGTAACCAGCAACCAAGTAAATCAACTGCA
ACTACTGAAATCTGCCAAGAAGTAATTATTGAATACAAGAAGAGAACTCTGAATAGGGAATTGGGAATTC
GTTAACAGATCTGCGGCCGCGGCTCGAGGGTACCTCTAGAGGATCTTTGTGAAGGAACCTTACTTCTGTG
GTGTGACATAATTGGACAAACTACCTACAGAGATTTAAAGCTCTAAGGTAAATATAAAATTTTTAAGTGT
ATAATGTGTTAAACTACTGATTCTAATTGTTTGTGTATTTTAGATTCCAACCTATGGAACTGATGAATGG
GAGCAGTGGTGGAATGCCTTTAATGAGGAAAACCTGTTTTGCTCAGAAGAAATGCCATCTAGTGATGATG
AGGCTACTGCTGACTCTCAACATTCTACTCCTCCAAAAAAGAAGAGAAAGGTAGAAGACCCCAAGGACTT
TCCTTCAGAATTGCTAAGTTTTTTGAGTCATGCTGTGTTTAGTAATAGAACTCTTGCTTGCTTTGCTATT
TACACCACAAAGGAAAAAGCTGCACTGCTATACAAGAAAATTATGGAAAAATATTTGATGTATAGTGCCT
TGACTAGAGATCATAATCAGCCATACCACATTTGTAGAGGTTTTACTTGCTTTAAAAAACCTCCCACACC
TCCCCCTGAACCTGAAACATAAAATGAATGCAATTGTTGTTGTTAACTTGTTTATTGCAGCTTATAATGG
TTACAAATAAAGCAATAGCATCACAAATTTCACAAATAAAGCATTTTTTTCACTGCATTCTAGTTGTGGT
TTGTCCAAACTCATCAATGTATCTTATCATGTCTGGATCGGATCCACTAGAAGGCCTTAGTATGTATGTA
AGTTAATAAAACCCTTTTTTGGAGAATGTAGATTTAAAAAAACATATTTTTTTTTTATTTTTTACTGCAC
TGGACATCATTGAACTTATCTGATCAGTTTTAAATTTACTTCGATCCAAGGGTATTTGAAGTACCAGGTT
CTTTCGATTACCTCTCACTCAAAATGACATTCCACTCAAAGTCAGCGCTGTTTGCCTCCTTCTCTGTCCA
CAGAAATATCGCCGTCTCTTTCGCCGCTGCGTCCGCTATCTCTTTCGCCACCGTTTGTAGCGTTACCTAG
CGTCAATGTCCGCCTTCAGTTGCACTTTGTCAGCGGTTTCGTGACGAAGCTCCAAGCGGTTTACGCCATC
AATTAAACACAAAGTGCTGTGCCAAAACTCCTCTCGCTTCTTATTTTTGTTTGTTTTTTGAGTGATTGGG
GTGGTGATTGGTTTTGGGTGGGTAAGCAGGGGAAAGTGTGAAAAATCCCGGCAATGGGCCAAGAGGATCA
GGAGCTATTAATTCGCGGAGGCAGCAAACACCCATCTGCCGAGCATCTGAACAATGTGAGTAGTACATGT
GCATACATCTTAAGTTCACTTGATCTATAGGAACTGCGATTGCAACATCAAATTGTCTGCGGCGTGAGAA
CTGCGACCCACAAAAATCCCAAACCGCAATCGCACAAACAAATAGTGACACGAAACAGATTATTCTGGTA
GCTGTGCTCGCTATATAAGACAATTTTTAAGATCATATCATGATCAAGACATCTAAAGGCATTCATTTTC
GACTACATTCTTTTTTACAAAAAATATAACAACCAGATATTTTAAGCTGATCCTAGATGCACAAAAAATA
AATAAAAGTATAAACCTACTTCGTAGGATACTTCGTTTTGTTCGGGGTTAGATGAGCATAACGCTTGTAG
TTGATATTTGAGATCCCCTATCATTGCAGGGTGACAGCGGAGCGGCTTCGCAGAGCTGCATTAACCAGGG
CTTCGGGCAGGCCAAAAACTACGGCACGCTCCTGCCACCCAGTCCGCCGGAGGACTCCGGTTCAGGGAGC
GGCCAACTAGCCGAGAACCTCACCTATGCCTGGCACAATATGGACATCTTTGGGGCGGTCAATCAGCCGG
GCTCCGGATGGCGGCAGCTGGTCAACCGGACACGCGGACTATTCTGCAACGAGCGACACATACCGGCGCC
CAGGAAACATTTGCTCAAGAACGGTGAGTTTCTATTCGCAGTCGGCTGATCTGTGTGAAATCTTAATAAA
GGGTCCAATTACCAATTTGAAACTCAGTTTGCGGCGTGGCCTATCCGGGCGAACTTTTGGCCGTGATGGG
CAGTTCCGGTGCCGGAAAGACGACCCTGCTGAATGCCCTTGCCTTTCGATCGCCGCAGGGCATCCAAGTA
TCGCCATCCGGGATGCGACTGCTCAATGGCCAACCTGTGGACGCCAAGGAGATGCAGGCCAGGTGCGCCT
ATGTCCAGCAGGATGACCTCTTTATCGGCTCCCTAACGGCCAGGGAACACCTGATTTTCCAGGCCATGGT
GCGGATGCCACGACATCTGACCTATCGGCAGCGAGTGGCCCGCGTGGATCAGGTGATCCAGGAGCTTTCG
CTCAGCAAATGTCAGCACACGATCATCGGTGTGCCCGGCAGGGTGAAAGGTCTGTCCGGCGGAGAAAGGA
AGCGTCTGGCATTCGCCTCCGAGGCACTAACCGATCCGCCGCTTCTGATCTGCGATGAGCCCACCTCCGG
ACTGGACTCATTTACCGCCCACAGCGTCGTCCAGGTGCTGAAGAAGCTGTCGCAGAAGGGCAAGACCGTC
ATCCTGACCATTCATCAGCCGTCTTCCGAGCTGTTTGAGCTCTTTGACAAGATCCTTCTGATGGCCGAGG
GCAGGGTAGCTTTCTTGGGCACTCCCAGCGAAGCCGTCGACTTCTTTTCCTAGTGAGTTCGATGTGTTTA
TTAAGGGTATCTAGCATTACATTACATCTCAACTCCTATCCAGCGTGGGTGCCCAGTGTCCTACCAACTA
CAATCCGGCGGACTTTTACGTACAGGTGTTGGCCGTTGTGCCCGGACGGGAGATCGAGTCCCGTGATCGG
ATCGCCAAGATATGCGACAATTTTGCTATTAGCAAAGTAGCCCGGGATATGGAGCAGTTGTTGGCCACCA
AAAATTTGGAGAAGCCACTGGAGCAGCCGGAGAATGGGTACACCTACAAGGCCACCTGGTTCATGCAGTT
CCGGGCGGTCCTGTGGCGATCCTGGCTGTCGGTGCTCAAGGAACCACTCCTCGTAAAAGTGCGACTTATT
CAGACAACGGTGAGTGGTTCCAGTGGAAACAAATGATATAACGCTTACAATTCTTGGAAACAAATTCGCT
AGATTTTAGTTAGAATTGCCTGATTCCACACCCTTCTTAGTTTTTTTCAATGAGATGTATAGTTTATAGT
TTTGCAGAAAATAAATAAATTTCATTTAACTCGCGAACATGTTGAAGATATGAATATTAATGAGATGCGA
GTAACATTTTAATTTGCAGATGGTTGCCATCTTGATTGGCCTCATCTTTTTGGGCCAACAACTCACGCAA
GTGGGCGTGATGAATATCAACGGAGCCATCTTCCTCTTCCTGACCAACATGACCTTTCAAAACGTCTTTG
CCACGATAAATGTAAGTCTTGTTTAGAATACATTTGCATATTAATAATTTACTAACTTTCTAATGAATCG
ATTCGATTTAGGTGTTCACCTCAGAGCTGCCAGTTTTTATGAGGGAGGCCCGAAGTCGACTTTATCGCTG
TGACACATACTTTCTGGGCAAAACGATTGCCGAATTACCGCTTTTTCTCACAGTGCCACTGGTCTTCACG
GCGATTGCCTATCCGATGATCGGACTGCGGGCCGGAGTGCTGCACTTCTTCAACTGCCTGGCGCTGGTCA
CTCTGGTGGCCAATGTGTCAACGTCCTTCGGATATCTAATATCCTGCGCCAGCTCCTCGACCTCGATGGC
GCTGTCTGTGGGTCCGCCGGTTATCATACCATTCCTGCTCTTTGGCGGCTTCTTCTTGAACTCGGGCTCG
GTGCCAGTATACCTCAAATGGTTGTCGTACCTCTCATGGTTCCGTTACGCCAACGAGGGTCTGCTGATTA
ACCAATGGGCGGACGTGGAGCCGGGCGAAATTAGCTGCACATCGTCGAACACCACGTGCCCCAGTTCGGG
CAAGGTCATCCTGGAGACGCTTAACTTCTCCGCCGCCGATCTGCCGCTGGACTACGTGGGTCTGGCCATT
CTCATCGTGAGCTTCCGGGTGCTCGCATATCTGGCTCTAAGACTTCGGGCCCGACGCAAGGAGTAGCCGA
CATATATCCGAAATAACTGCTTGTTTTTTTTTTTACCATTATTACCATCGTGTTTACTGTTTATTGCCCC
CTCAAAAAGCTAATGTAATTATATTTGTGCCAATAAAAACAAGATATGACCTATAGAATACAAGTATTTC
CCCTTCGAACATCCCCACAAGTAGACTTTGGATTTGTCTTCTAACCAAAAGACTTACACACCTGCATACC
TTACATCAAAAACTCGTTTATCGCTACATAAAACACCGGGATATATTTTTTATATACATACTTTTCAAAT
CGCGCGCCCTCTTCATAATTCACCTCCACCACACCACGTTTCGTAGTTGCTCTTTCGCTGTCTCCCACCC
GCTCTCCGCAACACATTCACCTTTTGTTCGACGACCTTGGAGCGACTGTCGTTAGTTCCGCGCGATTCGG
TTCGCTCAAATGGTTCCGAGTGGTTCATTTCGTCTCAATAGAAATTAGTAATAAATATTTGTATGTACAA
TTTATTTGCTCCAATATATTTGTATATATTTCCCTCACAGCTATATTTATTCTAATTTAATATTATGACT
TTTTAAGGTAATTTTTTGTGACCTGTTCGGAGTGATTAGCGTTACAATTTGAACTGAAAGTGACATCCAG
TGTTTGTTCCTTGTGTAGATGCATCTCAAAAAAATGGTGGGCATAATAGTGTTGTTTATATATATCAAAA
ATAACAACTATAATAATAAGAATACATTTAATTTAGAAAATGCTTGGATTTCACTGGAACTAGAATTAAT
TCGGCTGCTGCTCTAAACGACGCATTTCGTACTCCAAAGTACGAATTTTTTCCCTCAAGCTCTTATTTTC
ATTAAACAATGAACAGGACCTAACGCACAGTCACGTTATTGTTTACATAAATGATTTTTTTTACTATTCA
AACTTACTCTGTTTGTGTACTCCCACTGGTATAGCCTTCTTTTATCTTTTCTGGTTCAGGCTCTATCACT
TTACTAGGTACGGCATCTGCGTTGAGTCGCCTCCTTTTAAATGTCTGACCTTTTGCAGGTGCAGCCTTCC
ACTGCGAATCATTAAAGTGGGTATCACAAATTTGGGAGTTTTCACCAAGGCTGCACCCAAGGCTCTGCTC
CCACAATTTTCTCTTAATAGCACACTTCGGCACGTGAATTAATTTTACTCCAGTCACAGCTTTGCAGCAA
AATTTGCAATATTTCATTTTTTTTTATTCCACGTAAGGGTTAATGTTTTCAAAAAAAAATTCGTCCGCAC
ACAACCTTTCCTCTCAACAAGCAAACGTGCACTGAATTTAAGTGTATACTTCGGTAAGCTTCGGCTATCG
ACGGGACCACCTTATGTTATTTCATCATG
Features (pLannotate 1.2.2; 21 found; start..end, strand, type, name):
      1..229     -  CDS            mini-white (fragment): Drosophila white gene eye color pigment; white; This is a modified version of the white gene lacking part of the first intron.
    235..823     -  rep_origin     ori: high-copy-number ColE1/pMB1/pBR322/pUC origin of replication
    994..1854    -  CDS            AmpR: β-lactamase; bla; confers resistance to ampicillin, carbenicillin, and related antibiotics
   1855..1959    -  promoter       AmpR promoter: bla
   2054..2089    +  CDS            rop (fragment): Rop protein, which maintains plasmids at low copy number; rop
   2191..2241    +  misc_feature   bom (fragment): basis of mobility region from pBR322
   2434..2503    -  protein_bind   attB: attB site for the φC31 integrase (Groth et al., 2000) phage φC31 integrase
   2523..2545    +  misc_feature   bom (fragment): basis of mobility region from pBR322
   2544..3046    -  gene           mini-white (fragment): white; This modified version of the white gene lacks part of the first intron.
   3046..3278    -  misc_feature   P element 3' end: P element 3' end
   3320..3341    -  misc_feature   MCS (fragment): pUC18/19 multiple cloning site
   3340..3434    +  protein_bind   5X UAS: five tandem copies of the "ScaI site" 17-mer CGGAGTACTGTCCTCCG, an upstream activating sequence (UAS) that efficiently binds yeast Gal4 (Webster et al., 1988; Pfeiffer et al., 2010) GAL4
   3453..3691    +  promoter       hsp70 promoter: Drosophila melanogaster hsp70Bb promoter
   3752..3826    +  CDS            small t antigen (fragment): SV40 (simian virus 40) small t antigen
   3828..3893    +  intron         small t intron: SV40 (simian virus 40) small t antigen intron
   4023..4043    +  CDS            SV40 NLS: nuclear localization signal of SV40 (simian virus 40) large T antigen
   4050..4184    +  CDS            LT_POVHA (fragment): Protein inferred from homology: Swiss-Prot protein existence level 3. Isoform large T antigen is a key early protein essential for both driving viral replication and inducing cellular transformation. Plays a role in viral genome replication by driving entry of quiescent cells into the cell cycle and by autoregulating the synthesis of viral early mRNA. Displays highly oncogenic activities by corrupting the host cellular checkpoint mechanisms that guard cell division and the transcription, replication, and repair of DNA. Participates in the modulation of cellular gene expression preceeding viral
   4209..4292    +  CDS            large T antigen (fragment): large T antigen from SV40 (simian virus 40)
   4315..4449    +  polyA_signal   SV40 poly(A) signal: SV40 polyadenylation signal
   4954..7836    +  CDS            mini-white: Drosophila white gene eye color pigment; white; This is a modified version of the white gene lacking part of the first intron.
   8614..9199    -  misc_feature   P element 5' end: No description available
