[The description below was written by a language model from this plasmid's Addgene catalogue record and pLannotate feature annotations shown in this document.]
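Description:
pACU is an empty Drosophila transgenesis and expression backbone derived from pUAST, designed to place a gene of interest under GAL4/UAS control in flies. In bacteria it is maintained as a high-copy plasmid through a ColE1/pUC-type origin and selected with ampicillin via the β-lactamase gene and its native promoter. Short remnants of pBR322 sequences (rop and bom fragments) are also detected in the backbone.

The expression cassette consists of five tandem GAL4-binding UAS sites upstream of the Drosophila hsp70 promoter region, followed by the cloning region for restriction-enzyme insertion of a coding sequence. Downstream lies an SV40 segment containing the small t intron and the SV40 polyadenylation signal. The small t and large T antigen "CDS" fragments and the NLS annotated there are best read as incidental matches within this 3' processing region rather than expressed products. No insert is present. Transcription depends on GAL4 supplied by a driver line, giving tissue- or cell-type-specific expression.

The cassette and a mini-white eye-colour marker, used to identify transformant flies, are flanked by P element 5' and 3' ends, so classical P-transposase-mediated random insertion remains possible. The defining modification relative to pUAST is a φC31 attB fragment blunt-ligated into the backbone NdeI site. This allows φC31 integrase-mediated, site-specific integration into attP landing sites, which helps make expression comparable between transgenes. The additional small mini-white fragments annotated near the origin and the P element 3' end appear to be partial matches to white-locus sequence carried in the pUAST backbone. The vector comes from a set of transgenic vectors associated with work on enhancer-driven membrane markers for studying neuron–glia interactions.
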