Addgene plasmid #58373: pACU
Purpose: (Empty Backbone) UAS vector to express gene of interest in Drosophila
Depositing lab: Chun Han & Yuh-Nung Jan. Depositing organization: University of California, San Francisco (UCSF). Publication: Enhancer-driven membrane markers for analysis of nonautonomous mechanisms reveal neuron-glia interactions in Drosophila. Han C, Jan LY, Jan YN. Proc Natl Acad Sci U S A. 2011 Jun 7;108(23):9673-8. doi: 10.1073/pnas.1106386108. Epub 2011 May 23. PubMed 21606367.
Backbone
  Vector backbone: pUAST
  Modifications to backbone: The attB fragment isolated from pAttB by SalI digestion was inserted into the NdeI site of pUAST by blunt ligation.
  Vector type: Insect Expression
  Selectable markers: mini-white
Growth in bacteria
  Bacterial resistance: Ampicillin, 100 μg/mL
  Growth temperature: 37°C
  Growth strain: DH5alpha
  Copy number: High Copy
Gene/Insert
  Cloning method: Restriction Enzyme
  Sequencing primers: 5′ tactccacctcacccatctg; 3′ atgatggaccagatgggtgag
Terms and licenses: Academic/Nonprofit Terms; Industry Terms: Not Available to Industry
Depositor comments: For more information about the Han Lab Drosophila Transgenic Vectors, please visit: https://han.wicmb.cornell.edu/han-lab-drosophila-transgenic-vectors/.
How to cite: pACU was a gift from Chun Han & Yuh-Nung Jan (Addgene plasmid # 58373 ; http://n2t.net/addgene:58373 ; RRID:Addgene_58373)
