>Addgene plasmid #58373 | pACU | addgene partial sequence | sequence record 92730 | SV40pA-R 5'-GAAATTTGTGATGCTATTGC-3'
GTTAACAACAACAATTGCATTCATTTTATGTTTCAGGTTCAGGGGGAGGTGTGGGAGGTTTTTTAAAGCA
AGTAAAACCTCTACAAATGTGGTATGGCTGATTATGATCTCTAGTCAAGGCACTATACATCAAATATTTT
TCCATAATTTTCTTGTATAGCAGTGCAGCTTTTTCCTTTGTGGTGTAAATAGCAAAGCAAGCAAGAGTTC
TATTACTAAACACAGCATGACTCAAAAAACTTAGCAATTCTGAAGGAAAGTCCTTGGGGTCTTCTACCTT
TCTCTTCTTTTTTGGAGGAGTAGAATGTTGAGAGTCAGCAGTAGCCTCATCATCACTAGATGGCATTTCT
TCTGAGCAAAACAGGTTTTCCTCATTAAAGGCATTCCACCACTGCTCCCATTCATCAGTTCCATAGGTTG
GAATCTAAAATACACAAACAATTAGAATCAGTAGTTTAACACATTATACACTTAAAAATTTTATATTTAC
CTTAGAGCTTTAAATCTCTGTAGGTAGTTTGTCCAATTATGTCACACCACAGAAGTAAGGTTCCTTCACA
AAGATCCTCTAGAGGTACCCTCGAGCCGCGGCCGCAGATCTGTTAACGAATTCCCAATTCCCTATTCAGA
GTTCTCTTCTTGTATTCAATAATTACTTCTTGGCAGATTTCAGTAGTTGCAGTTGATTTACTTGGTTGCT
GGTTACTTTTAATTGATTCACTTTAACTTGCACTTTACTGCAGATTGTTTAGCTTGTTCAGCTGCGCTTG
TTTATTTGCTTAGCTTTCGCTTAGCGACGT
