>Addgene plasmid #58373 | pACU | addgene partial sequence | sequence record 94196 | pCasper-R 5'-GTCGGCAAGAGACATCCACT-3'
TAACCCTTAGCATGTCCGTGGGGTTTGAATTAACTCATAATATTAATTAGACGAAATTATTTTTAAAGTT
TTATTTTTAATAATTTGCGAGTACGCAAAGCTTGGCTGCATCCAACGCGTTGGGAGCTCTCCGGATCCAA
GCTTGCATGCCTGCAGGTCGGAGTACTGTCCTCCGAGCGGAGTACTGTCCTCCGAGCGGAGTACTGTCCT
CCGAGCGGAGTACTGTCCTCCGAGCGGAGTACTGTCCTCCGAGCGGAGACTCTAGCGAGCGCCGGAGTAT
AAATAGAGGCGCTTCGTCTACGGAGCGACAATTCAATTCAAACAAGCAAAGTGAACACGTCGCTAAGCGA
AAGCTAAGCAAATAAACAAGCGCAGCTGAACAAGCTAAACAATCTGCAGTAAAGTGCAAGTTAAAGTGAA
TCAATTAAAAGTAACCAGCAACCAAGTAAATCAACTGCAACTACTGAAATCTGCCAAGAAGTAATTATTG
AATACAAGAAGAGAACTCTGAATAGGGAATTGGGAATTCGTTAACAGATCTGCGGCCGCGGCTCGAGGGT
ACCTCTAGAGGATCTTTGTGAAGGAACCTTACTTCTGTGGTGTGACATAATTGGACAAACTACCTACAGA
GATTTAAAGCTCTAAGGTAAA
