>Addgene plasmid #58373 | pACU | addgene partial sequence | sequence record 95110 | pCasper-hs 5'-GCAACTACTGAAATCTGCCAAG-3'
ATAGGGAATTGGGAATTCGTTAACAGATCTGCGGCCGCGGCTCGAGGGTACCTCTAGAGGATCTTTGTGA
AGGAACCTTACTTCTGTGGTGTGACATAATTGGACAAACTACCTACAGAGATTTAAAGCTCTAAGGTAAA
TATAAAATTTTTAAGTGTATAATGTGTTAAACTACTGATTCTAATTGTTTGTGTATTTTAGATTCCAACC
TATGGAACTGATGAATGGGAGCAGTGGTGGAATGCCTTTAATGAGGAAAACCTGTTTTGCTCAGAAGAAA
TGCCATCTAGTGATGATGAGGCTACTGCTGACTCTCAACATTCTACTCCTCCAAAAAAGAAGAGAAAGGT
AGAAGACCCCAAGGACTTTCCTTCAGAATTGCTAAGTTTTTTGAGTCATGCTGTGTTTAGTAATAGAACT
CTTGCTTGCTTTGCTATTTACACCACAAAGGAAAAAGCTGCACTGCTATACAAGAAAATTATGGAAAAAT
ATTTGATGTATAGTGCCTTGACTAGAGATCATAATCAGCCATACCACATTTGTAGAGGTTTTACTTGCTT
TAAAAAACCTCCCACACCTCCCCCTGAACCTGAAACATAAAATGAATGCAATTGTTGTTGTTAACTTGTT
TATTGCAGCTTATAATGGTTACAAATAAAGCAATAGCATCACAAA
